Addgene plasmid #245568: pICSL30065
Purpose: Level 0 Golden Gate part N-Terminal Tag with overhangs CCAT - AATG
Depositing lab: Mark Youles. Depositing organization: Sainsbury Laboratory, Norwich.
Backbone
  Vector backbone: pICSL01002
  Backbone size w/o insert (bp): 2246
  Vector type: Synthetic Biology
Growth in bacteria
  Bacterial resistance: Spectinomycin, 50 μg/mL
  Growth temperature: 37°C
  Growth strain: DH5alpha
  Copy number: High Copy
Gene/Insert
  Gene/Insert name: N-Terminal tag Self-Cleaving SPY tag compatible with ProteinSelect purification system
  Species: Synthetic
  Insert size (bp): 178
  Mutation: BsaI/BpiI sites removed by point-mutation
  Cloning method: Restriction Enzyme; 5′ cloning site BsaI (destroyed during cloning); 3′ cloning site BsaI (destroyed during cloning)
  Sequencing primers: 5′ TCACATGTTCTTTCCTGCG; 3′ GTCTCATGAGCGGATACATATTTGAATG
Terms and licenses: Academic/Nonprofit Terms; Industry Terms: Not Available to Industry
Depositor comments: Level 0 N-Terminal tag module used for GoldenGate assemblies using the MoClo overhang syntax
How to cite: pICSL30065 was a gift from Mark Youles (Addgene plasmid # 245568 ; http://n2t.net/addgene:245568 ; RRID:Addgene_245568)
