[The description below was written by a language model from this plasmid's Addgene catalogue record and pLannotate feature annotations shown in this document.]
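Description:
pICSL30065 is a Level 0 Golden Gate (MoClo syntax) part plasmid built on the pICSL01002 backbone. It is a small synthetic-biology vector of about 2.4 kb that is maintained in E. coli rather than expressed from directly. It replicates from a high-copy ColE1/pUC-type origin and is selected with spectinomycin through the aadA adenylyltransferase gene, which appears to be driven by the annotated AmpR (bla) promoter lying just upstream in the same orientation. The short fragments annotated as lacI, gentamicin acetyltransferase and an integron integrase are most likely non-functional remnants of the sequences from which the backbone and resistance cassette were derived, not working components.

The payload is a 178 bp synthetic module encoding an N-terminal tag, described as a self-cleaving SPY tag compatible with the ProteinSelect purification system. The automated feature table does not annotate this insert, so its internal organisation is not detailed in the record. The part is flanked by the CCAT and AATG fusion overhangs that define the N-terminal tag position in the MoClo standard, which places it between a promoter/5′ UTR part and a coding sequence. Internal BsaI and BpiI sites were removed by point mutation so the part survives Type IIS digestion intact.

In use, the module is combined with other Level 0 parts (promoter, coding sequence, terminator) in a one-pot Golden Gate reaction to build a Level 1 transcription unit. The protein of interest then carries the cleavable affinity tag at its N-terminus for purification. No promoter or terminator for the tag is present in this plasmid, since these come from the other parts of the assembly.
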