Features (pLannotate 1.2.2; 6 found; start..end, strand, type, name):
    204..253     -  CDS            lacI (fragment): lac repressor; lacI; The lac repressor binds to the lac operator to inhibit transcription in E. coli. This inhibition can be relieved by adding lactose or isopropyl-β-D-thiogalactopyranoside (IPTG).
    436..1024    -  rep_origin     ori: high-copy-number ColE1/pMB1/pBR322/pUC origin of replication
   1198..1986    -  CDS            aadA: S3AD_ECOLX - Experimental evidence at protein level: Swiss-Prot protein existence level 1. Mediates bacterial resistance to the antibiotics streptomycin and spectinomycin. From Escherichia coli.
   1993..2049    -  CDS            GmR (fragment): gentamycin acetyltransferase; aacC1; confers resistance to gentamycin
   2137..2217    +  CDS            int (fragment): INT2_ECOLX - Protein inferred from homology: Swiss-Prot protein existence level 3. Putative integrase believed to be involved in the insertion of antibiotic resistance genes into plasmids and transposons. From Escherichia coli.
   2208..2312    -  promoter       AmpR promoter: bla
>Addgene plasmid #245568 | pICSL30065 | addgene full sequence | sequence record 495492 | Addgene NGS Result
GGTCTCACCATGGCAAAGTATCGTGGCGTGCCTCATATCGTGATGGTGGACGCCTACAAGCGTTACAAGA
GCAGCGGCGTGAAAATTGTGAGCCGCAAAAGCCTGGGCGTGCAGAATGTGTATGATATTGGCGTGGAAAA
AGATCATAACTTTCTGCTGGCGAATGGCCTGATTGCGAGCAACGGAATGTGAGACCACGAGTGATTAATG
AATCGGCCAACGCGCGGGGAGAGGCGGTTTGCGTATTGGGCGCTCTTCCGCTTCCTCGCTCACTGACTCG
CTGCGCTCGGTCGTTCGGCTGCGGCGAGCGGTATCAGCTCACTCAAAGGCGGTAATACGGTTATCCACAG
AATCAGGGGATAACGCAGGAAAGAACATGTGAGCAAAAGGCCAGCAAAAGGCCAGGAACCGTAAAAAGGC
CGCGTTGCTGGCGTTTTTCCATAGGCTCCGCCCCCCTGACGAGCATCACAAAAATCGACGCTCAAGTCAG
AGGTGGCGAAACCCGACAGGACTATAAAGATACCAGGCGTTTCCCCCTGGAAGCTCCCTCGTGCGCTCTC
CTGTTCCGACCCTGCCGCTTACCGGATACCTGTCCGCCTTTCTCCCTTCGGGAAGCGTGGCGCTTTCTCA
TAGCTCACGCTGTAGGTATCTCAGTTCGGTGTAGGTCGTTCGCTCCAAGCTGGGCTGTGTGCACGAACCC
CCCGTTCAGCCCGACCGCTGCGCCTTATCCGGTAACTATCGTCTTGAGTCCAACCCGGTAAGACACGACT
TATCGCCACTGGCAGCAGCCACTGGTAACAGGATTAGCAGAGCGAGGTATGTAGGCGGTGCTACAGAGTT
CTTGAAGTGGTGGCCTAACTACGGCTACACTAGAAGAACAGTATTTGGTATCTGCGCTCTGCTGAAGCCA
GTTACCTTCGGAAAAAGAGTTGGTAGCTCTTGATCCGGCAAACAAACCACCGCTGGTAGCGGTGGTTTTT
TTGTTTGCAAGCAGCAGATTACGCGCAGAAAAAAAGGATCTCAAGAAGATCCTTTGATCTTTTCTACGGG
GTCTGACGCTCAGTGGAACGAAAACTCACGTTAAGGGATTTTGGTCATGAGATTATCAAAAAGGATCTTC
ACCTAGATCCTTTTAAATTAAAAATGAAGTTTTAAATCAATCTAAAGTATATATGAGTAAACTTGGTCTG
ACAGTTATTTGCCGACTACCTTGGTGATCTCGCCTTTTACGTAATGGACAAATTCTTCCAACTGATCTGC
GCGCGAGGCCAAGCGATCTTCTTCTTGTCCAAGATAAGCCTGTCTAGCTTCAAGTATGACGGGCTGATAC
TGGGCCGGCAGGCGCTCCATTGCCCAGTCGGCAGCGACATCCTTCGGCGCGATTTTGCCGGTTACTGCGC
TGTACCAAATGCGGGACAACGTAAGCACTACATTTCGCTCATCGCCAGCCCAGTCGGGCGGCGAGTTCCA
TAGCGTTAAGGTTTCATTTAGCGCCTCAAATAGATCCTGTTCAGGAACCGGATCAAAGAGTTCCTCCGCC
GCTGGACCTACCAAGGCAACGCTATGTTCTCTTGCTTTTGTCAGCAAGATAGCCAGATCAATGTCGATCG
TGGCTGGCTCGAAGATACCTGCAAGAATGTCATTGCGCTGCCATTCTCCAAATTGCAGTTCGCGCTTAGC
TGGATAACGCCACGGAATGATGTCGTCGTGCACAACAATGGTGACTTCTACAGCGCGGAGAATCTCGCTC
TCTCCAGGGGAAGCCGAAGTTTCCAAAAGGTCGTTGATCAAAGCTCGCCGCGTTGTTTCATCAAGCCTTA
CGGTCACCGTAACCAGCAAATCAATATCGCTGTGTGGCTTCAGGCCGCCATCCACTGCGGAGCCGTACAA
ATGTACGGCCAGCAACGTCGGTTCGAGATGGCGCTCGATGACGCCAACTACCTCTGATAGTTGAGTCGAT
ACTTCGGCGATCACCGCTTCCCTCATGATGTTTAACTTTGTTTTAGGGCGACTGCCCTGCTGCGTAACAT
CGTTGCTGCTCCATAACATCAAACATCGACCCACGGCGTAACGCGCTTGCTGCTTGGATGCCCGAGGCAT
AGACTGTACCCCAAAAAAAAACAGTCATAACAAGCCATGAAAACCGCCACTGCGCCGTTACCACCGCTGC
GTTCGGTCAAGGTTCTGGACCAGTTGCGTGAGCGCATACTCTTCCTTTTTCAATATTATTGAAGCATTTA
TCAGGGTTATTGTCTCATGAGCGGATACATATTTGAATGTATTTAGAAAAATAAACAAATAGGGGTTCCG
CGCACATTTCCCCGAAAAGTGCCACCTGACGTCTAAGAAACCATTATTATCATGACATTAACCTATAAAA
ATAGGCGTATCACGAGGCCCTTTCGTCCACTGAAGAGCCACTGT
